>Addgene plasmid #166124 | pEGFP_∆DD-talin1 (1-2493) | addgene full sequence | sequence record 330288 | Addgene NGS Result
TAGTTATTAATAGTAATCAATTACGGGGTCATTAGTTCATAGCCCATATATGGAGTTCCGCGTTACATAA
CTTACGGTAAATGGCCCGCCTGGCTGACCGCCCAACGACCCCCGCCCATTGACGTCAATAATGACGTATG
TTCCCATAGTAACGCCAATAGGGACTTTCCATTGACGTCAATGGGTGGAGTATTTACGGTAAACTGCCCA
CTTGGCAGTACATCAAGTGTATCATATGCCAAGTACGCCCCCTATTGACGTCAATGACGGTAAATGGCCC
GCCTGGCATTATGCCCAGTACATGACCTTATGGGACTTTCCTACTTGGCAGTACATCTACGTATTAGTCA
TCGCTATTACCATGGTGATGCGGTTTTGGCAGTACATCAATGGGCGTGGATAGCGGTTTGACTCACGGGG
ATTTCCAAGTCTCCACCCCATTGACGTCAATGGGAGTTTGTTTTGGCACCAAAATCAACGGGACTTTCCA
AAATGTCGTAACAACTCCGCCCCATTGACGCAAATGGGCGGTAGGCGTGTACGGTGGGAGGTCTATATAA
GCAGAGCTGGTTTAGTGAACCGTCAGATCCGCTAGCGCTACCGGTATTAGGCACCCCAGGCTTTACACGA
ATTCGCAGAAGCTGCCACCATGGTTGCGCTTTCGCTGAAGATTAGCATTGGGAATGTGGTGAAGACGATG
CAATTTGAGCCATCTACCATGGTGTACGACGCCTGCCGCATGATTCGTGAGCGGATCCCAGAGGCCCTGG
CTGGCCCTCCCAACGACTTTGGGCTCTTTCTGTCAGATGATGACCCCAAAAAAGGCATCTGGCTAGAGGC
TGGGAAAGCTTTGGACTACTACATGCTCCGAAATGGGGACACCATGGAGTACAGAAAAAAGCAGAGACCC
CTGAAGATCCGGATGTTAGACGGAACGGTGAAGACTATCATGGTGGATGACTCCAAGACCGTCACAGACA
TGCTCATGACCATTTGTGCCCGAATTGGTATCACCAACCATGATGAGTATTCACTGGTTCGAGAGCTGAT
GGAAGAAAAGAAAGATGAGGGGACAGGGACCCTGAGAAAAGACAAGACCCTACTGCGAGATGAAAAGAAG
ATGGAGAAGCTAAAGCAGAAGTTGCACACAGACGATGAGTTGAACTGGCTGGACCATGGGCGGACACTGA
GGGAACAGGGAGTGGAAGAGCATGAGACGTTGCTGCTGCGGAGAAAGTTCTTCTACTCAGACCAGAATGT
GGATTCCCGAGACCCTGTACAGCTGAACCTTCTCTATGTGCAGGCACGAGATGACATCCTGAATGGCTCC
CATCCTGTCTCCTTTGACAAGGCCTGTGAATTTGCAGGCTTCCAGTGCCAGATCCAGTTTGGACCTCACA
ATGAACAGAAGCACAAGGCTGGCTTCCTTGACCTGAAGGACTTCCTGCCCAAGGAGTATGTGAAGCAGAA
GGGAGAGCGTAAGATCTTTCAGGCACACAAGAATTGTGGGCAGATGAGTGAAATTGAGGCCAAGGTACGC
TACGTGAAGCTGGCCCGTTCCCTCAAGACTTACGGTGTCTCCTTCTTCCTAGTCAAGGAAAAGATGAAGG
GGAAGAATAAACTGGTGCCCAGGCTGTTGGGCATCACTAAGGAGTGTGTGATGCGTGTGGATGAGAAGAC
CAAGGAGGTGATTCAGGAATGGAGCCTCACCAACATCAAACGCTGGGCTGCCTCTCCCAAGAGCTTTACT
CTGGACTTTGGAGACTATCAGGATGGCTACTACTCAGTACAGACGACAGAAGGCGAGCAGATCGCACAGC
TCATTGCTGGCTACATAGATATCATCCTTAAGAAGAAAAAAAGCAAGGACCATTTTGGGCTGGAGGGAGA
TGAAGAGTCTACTATGTTGGAGGACTCAGTGTCTCCCAAAAAGTCAACAGTCCTTCAGCAGCAGTACAAC
CGAGTGGGGAAAGTGGAGCACGGCTCTGTGGCTCTGCCAGCCATCATGCGCTCTGGAGCCTCTGGTCCTG
AGAATTTCCAGGTGGGGAGCATGCCACCTGCCCAGCAGCAGATCACCAGTGGCCAGATGCACCGAGGACA
CATGCCACCTCTGACTTCAGCCCAGCAGGCGCTCACTGGAACCATTAACTCCAGCATGCAGGCTGTGCAG
GCTGCCCAGGCCACTCTGGATGACTTTGAGACTCTACCCCCTCTTGGCCAGGATGCTGCCTCCAAAGCTT
GGCGTAAGAACAAGATGGATGAATCAAAGCATGAGATCCACTCCCAGGTAGATGCCATCACAGCTGGCAC
TGCCTCTGTGGTAAACCTGACAGCAGGAGATCCTGCAGAGACAGACTATACAGCAGTGGGCTGTGCAGTC
ACCACCATCTCTTCCAACCTGACGGAGATGTCCCGTGGGGTGAAGCTATTGGCTGCCCTGCTGGAGGATG
AAGGCGGCAATGGCCGGCCCCTTCTGCAAGCAGCAAAGGGCCTTGCAGGGGCTGTGTCGGAACTGCTTCG
CAGTGCTCAGCCCGCCAGCGCTGAGCCTCGTCAGAACCTGCTGCAGGCAGCCGGGAACGTGGGCCAGGCC
AGTGGGGAGCTGTTGCAGCAAATTGGGGAAAGTGACACTGACCCCCACTTCCAGGATGTTCTAATGCAGC
TAGCAAACGCAGTGGCAAGTGCTGCAGCCGCCCTGGTCCTCAAGGCCAAGAGTGTGGCCCAGCGCACAGA
GGATTCCGGGCTTCAGACCCAAGTGATTGCTGCAGCTACGCAATGTGCTCTGTCCACTTCCCAGCTGGTG
GCCTGTACCAAGGTGGTAGCACCTACAATCAGCTCACCTGTGTGCCAAGAACAGCTAGTCGAGGCTGGGC
GACTGGTGGCCAAAGCTGTGGAGGGCTGTGTGTCTGCCTCGCAAGCAGCTACAGAAGATGGACAGCTGCT
TCGAGGGGTAGGAGCAGCAGCCACGGCTGTCACCCAGGCCCTCAATGAGCTGCTGCAGCACGTGAAGGCC
CACGCCACCGGAGCTGGGCCTGCCGGTCGGTATGACCAAGCCACTGATACCATCCTCACCGTCACTGAAA
ACATCTTCAGCTCCATGGGTGATGCTGGGGAGATGGTGCGCCAGGCCCGCATCCTGGCCCAAGCCACCTC
AGACCTGGTCAATGCTATCAAGGCCGATGCTGAGGGGGAGAGTGATCTGGAGAACTCTAGAAAGCTCCTG
AGTGCTGCCAAGATCCTCGCTGATGCCACCGCCAAGATGGTGGAGGCGGCCAAGGGAGCAGCCGCCCACC
CTGACAGTGAGGAACAGCAGCAGCGACTGCGTGAAGCAGCTGAGGGGCTTCGCATGGCCACCAATGCAGC
TGCGCAGAACGCCATCAAGAAGAAGTTGGTGCAGCGCCTGGAGCATGCAGCCAAGCAAGCTGCAGCCTCT
GCAACACAGACCATTGCTGCAGCCCAACATGCAGCCTCTGCCCCCAAGGCCTCTGCGGGCCCCCAGCCCC
TACTGGTGCAGAGCTGTAAGGCCGTGGCAGAGCAGATTCCGTTGCTGGTGCAGGGTGTCCGAGGAAGTCA
AGCTCAGCCTGACAGCCCTAGTGCTCAGCTCGCCCTCATTGCTGCCAGCCAGAGCTTCCTGCAGCCAGGT
GGGAAGATGGTGGCAGCGGCAAAAGCCTCAGTGCCAACAATTCAGGACCAGGCTTCAGCGATGCAGCTGA
GTCAGTGCGCAAAGAACCTAGGCACTGCCCTGGCCGAGCTGCGCACTGCTGCTCAGAAGGCTCAGGAGGC
ATGTGGACCTTTGGAGATGGATTCTGCACTGAGTGTTGTACAAAATCTAGAGAAAGACCTACAGGAAATA
AAAGCAGCAGCTCGAGATGGCAAGCTTAAGCCCTTACCTGGGGAAACAATGGAGAAGTGTACCCAAGATC
TTGGCAACAGCACCAAAGCGGTGAGCTCTGCCATCGCCAAGCTGCTGGGGGAGATTGCCCAGGGCAACGA
GAACTATGCAGGTATTGCAGCTCGGGATGTAGCTGGTGGACTAAGGTCACTAGCCCAGGCTGCGCGGGGT
GTGGCTGCGCTGACATCAGATCCTGCAGTGCAGGCCATTGTGCTTGACACAGCCAGCGACGTTCTGGACA
AGGCCAGCAGCCTCATTGAAGAGGCAAAAAAAGCATCTGGACACCCAGGGGACCCAGAAAGCCAGCAAAG
GCTTGCTCAGGTAGCTAAAGCAGTGACCCAAGCCCTGAACCGCTGTGTCAGCTGCCTGCCTGGCCAAAGA
GACGTGGATAATGCCCTACGAGCCGTTGGAGATGCCAGCAAGCGACTCCTGAGTGACTTGCTTCCTCCAA
GCACGGGGACATTTCAAGAAGCACAGAGCCGATTGAATGAAGCTGCAGCTGGGTTAAATCAGGCCGCCAC
AGAACTGGTGCAAGCCTCCCGAGGAACTCCTCAGGACCTGGCTCGGGCCTCCGGCCGATTTGGACAGGAC
TTCAGCACCTTCCTGGAAGCTGGTGTGGAGATGGCCGGACAGGCCCCGAGCCAGGAGGACCGAGCCCAGG
TGGTGTCCAACCTGAAGGGCATATCCATGTCTTCAAGCAAACTTCTCCTTGCCGCTAAGGCCTTGTCCAC
AGACCCTGCTTCTCCCAACCTCAAGAGTCAGCTGGCTGCGGCTGCCCGGGCAGTGACGGACAGCATCAAC
CAGCTCATCACCATGTGCACCCAGCAGGCACCTGGCCAGAAGGAGTGTGACAATGCACTTCGGCAGCTAG
AGACAGTCCGAGAACTCCTGGAGAATCCAGTCCAGCCCATCAACGACATGTCCTACTTCGGTTGCTTGGA
CAGTGTCATGGAGAACTCCAAGGTCCTAGGTGAGGCCATGACTGGCATCTCCCAAAATGCCAAGAATGGA
AATCTGCCGGAGTTTGGAGATGCCATTGCCACAGCCTCCAAGGCTCTCTGTGGCTTCACGGAGGCAGCCG
CACAGGCAGCATATCTAGTTGGTGTCTCTGACCCCAACAGCCAAGCTGGACAGCAAGGACTGGTGGAACC
CACACAGTTTGCCCGTGCAAACCAGGCAATTCAGATGGCCTGTCAGAGTCTGGGGGAGCCTGGCTGTACC
CAGGCCCAGGTGTTATCTGCAGCCACTATTGTAGCCAAACACACATCTGCATTGTGTAACAGCTGTCGCC
TGGCTTCCGCTAGGACTGCCAATCCCACTGCCAAGCGCCAGTTTGTACAGTCAGCCAAGGAGGTGGCCAA
CAGTACAGCCAATCTTGTCAAGACCATCAAGGCACTAGATGGGGACTTCACAGAAGAGAACCGTGCCCAG
TGCCGAGCAGCCACAGCCCCTCTGCTGGAAGCTGTGGATAACCTGAGTGCCTTTGCCTCCAACCCTGAGT
TCTCCAGCGTCCCTGCCCAGATCAGCCCTGAGGGCAGAGCAGCCATGGAGCCCATTGTAATCTCTGCTAA
GACAATGTTGGAGAGTGCTGGAGGGCTCATCCAGACAGCTCGGGCGTTAGCAGTCAATCCCCGAGACCCC
CCACGTTGGTCTGTGCTAGCTGGCCACTCTCGGACTGTCTCAGATTCCATCAAGAAACTTATTACAAGCA
TGAGGGACAAAGCCCCAGGGCAGCTGGAGTGTGAGACAGCCATTGCGGCTCTGAACAGCTGCTTGCGGGA
CCTAGATCAGGCTTCGCTTGCCGCTGTCAGCCAGCAGCTTGCTCCCCGTGAAGGAATCTCTCAAGAGGCT
TTGCACACCCAGATGCTCACTGCAGTGCAAGAAATTTCTCATCTCATTGAGCCGCTGGCCAGCGCTGCTC
GGGCTGAAGCCTCCCAGCTGGGACACAAGGTGTCCCAAATGGCCCAGTACTTTGAACCACTCACCCTGGC
TGCAGTGGGTGCTGCGTCTAAGACCCTGAGCCACCCGCAGCAGATGGCACTTCTGGACCAGACTAAAACG
TTGGCAGAGTCTGCCTTGCAGTTGCTATATACTGCCAAGGAGGCTGGTGGTAACCCCAAGCAAGCAGCAC
ACACCCAGGAAGCCCTGGAGGAGGCTGTGCAGATGATGACAGAGGCCGTAGAAGACCTGACGACGACCCT
CAACGAAGCAGCCAGTGCTGCAGGAGTCGTTGGCGGCATGGTGGACTCTATCACTCAGGCCATCAACCAG
CTAGATGAAGGACCTATGGGTGACCCAGAAGGCTCATTCGTAGATTACCAGACAACCATGGTGAGGACAG
CCAAGGCCATTGCTGTCACTGTTCAGGAGATGGTAACCAAGTCAAACACCAGCCCTGAAGAGCTAGGCCC
TCTTGCCAACCAGCTGACCAGTGACTATGGCCGACTGGCCTCACAAGCCAAGCCTGCAGCTGTGGCTGCT
GAAAATGAAGAGATAGGCGCTCACATCAAACACCGAGTACAGGAGCTGGGCCATGGCTGCTCTGCTCTGG
TCACCAAGGCAGGTGCCTTGCAGTGTAGCCCCAGTGATGTCTACACCAAGAAGGAGCTCATAGAGTGTGC
CCGCAGAGTGTCAGAGAAGGTCTCCCATGTTCTGGCTGCACTCCAGGCTGGGAATCGTGGTACCCAGGCC
TGCATTACAGCAGCCAGTGCTGTGTCTGGTATCATTGCTGACCTCGACACCACCATCATGTTCGCTACTG
CTGGCACACTTAACCGTGAGGGTGCTGAAACTTTTGCTGACCACCGGGAGGGTATCTTAAAGACAGCAAA
GGTTCTTGTGGAGGACACCAAGGTCCTAGTGCAGAATGCAGCTGGGAGCCAGGAGAAGTTGGCACAAGCC
GCCCAGTCCTCCGTGGCCACCATTACCCGCCTCGCTGATGTGGTCAAGCTCGGTGCAGCCAGCCTAGGAG
CCGAAGACCCTGAAACTCAGGTGGTGCTGATCAATGCAGTAAAGGACGTAGCCAAGGCCCTGGGTGACCT
CATCAGCGCTACGAAGGCTGCAGCGGGCAAAGTTGGGGATGACCCTGCAGTGTGGCAGCTCAAGAACTCT
GCCAAGGTGATGGTGACCAATGTGACATCATTGCTCAAGACAGTGAAGGCTGTGGAAGATGAGGCCACCA
AAGGCACACGGGCCCTAGAGGCAACCACAGAGCACATACGTCAGGAACTGGCGGTCTTCTGTTCCCCAGA
GCCACCTGCCAAGACCTCTACCCCTGAAGACTTCATCCGAATGACCAAGGGTATTACTATGGCAACAGCC
AAAGCCGTTGCTGCTGGCAATTCCTGTCGACAGGAAGATGTCATTGCCACAGCCAATCTGAGCCGACGGG
CTATTGCGGACATGCTTCGGGCTTGCAAGGAAGCAGCTTTCCACCCAGAAGTGGCGCCTGATGTACGGCT
CCGAGCCCTGCACTATGGCCGGGAGTGTGCCAATGGTTACCTGGAACTGCTGGACCACGTGCTGCTGACC
CTTCAGAAGCCAAACCCAGACCTGAAGCAGCAGCTAACTGGACACTCAAAGCGGGTTGCTGGCTCTGTGA
CTGAGCTCATCCAGGCTGCTGAAGCCATGAAAGGAACAGAGTGGGTGGACCCAGAGGACCCTACTGTCAT
TGCTGAGAATGAGCTCTTGGGAGCCGCAGCCGCCATCGAGGCTGCAGCCAAGAAGCTGGAGCAGCTGAAG
CCCAGGGCCAAACCCAAGGAGGCGGATGAGTCCTTGAACTTTGAGGAACAAATCCTAGAAGCTGCCAAGT
CCATCGCTGCAGCCACCAGTGCACTGGTAAAGGCTGCGTCAGCAGCCCAGAGGGAGCTGGTGGCTCAAGG
AAAGGTGGGCGCCATTCCAGCCAATGCACTGGATGATGGGCAGTGGTCGCAGGGCCTCATTTCCGCTGCC
CGTATGGTGGCTGCGGCCACCAACAATCTGTGTGAAGCAGCTAACGCAGCTGTCCAGGGCCATGCTAGCC
AGGAGAAACTCATTTCCTCAGCCAAGCAAGTAGCTGCCTCCACAGCTCAGCTCCTGGTAGCTTGCAAGGT
CAAAGCAGATCAGGACTCTGAGGCAATGAAACGGCTCCAGGCTGCTGGCAATGCAGTGAAGAGGGCCTCA
GATAACCTGGTAAAGGCGGCCCAGAAAGCTGCAGCCTTCGAAGACCAGGAGAATGAGACGGTGGTGGTGA
AGGAGAAAGGAGGATCCGGAATGGTGAGCAAGGGCGAGGAGCTGTTCACCGGGGTGGTGCCCATCCTGGT
CGAGCTGGACGGCGACGTAAACGGCCACAAGTTCAGCGTGTCCGGCGAGGGCGAGGGCGATGCCACCTAC
GGCAAGCTGACCCTGAAGTTCATCTGCACCACCGGCAAGCTGCCCGTGCCCTGGCCCACCCTCGTGACCA
CCCTGACCTACGGCGTGCAGTGCTTCAGCCGCTACCCCGACCACATGAAGCAGCACGACTTCTTCAAGTC
CGCCATGCCCGAAGGCTACGTCCAGGAGCGCACCATCTTCTTCAAGGACGACGGCAACTACAAGACCCGC
GCCGAGGTGAAGTTCGAGGGCGACACCCTGGTGAACCGCATCGAGCTGAAGGGCATCGACTTCAAGGAGG
ACGGCAACATCCTGGGGCACAAGCTGGAGTACAACTACAACAGCCACAACGTCTATATCATGGCCGACAA
GCAGAAGAACGGCATCAAGGTGAACTTCAAGATCCGCCACAACATCGAGGACGGCAGCGTGCAGCTCGCC
GACCACTACCAGCAGAACACCCCCATCGGCGACGGCCCCGTGCTGCTGCCCGACAACCACTACCTGAGCA
CCCAGTCCGCCCTGAGCAAAGACCCCAACGAGAAGCGCGATCACATGGTCCTGCTGGAGTTCGTGACCGC
CGCCGGGATCACTCTCGGCATGGACGAGCTGTACAAGTAACCGCGGGCCCGGGATCCACCGGATCTAGAT
AACTGATCATAATCAGCCATACCACATTTGTAGAGGTTTTACTTGCTTTAAAAAACCTCCCACACCTCCC
CCTGAACCTGAAACATAAAATGAATGCAATTGTTGTTGTTAACTTGTTTATTGCAGCTTATAATGGTTAC
AAATAAAGCAATAGCATCACAAATTTCACAAATAAAGCATTTTTTTCACTGCATTCTAGTTGTGGTTTGT
CCAAACTCATCAATGTATCTTAACGCGTAAATTGTAAGCGTTAATATTTTGTTAAAATTCGCGTTAAATT
TTTGTTAAATCAGCTCATTTTTTAACCAATAGGCCGAAATCGGCAAAATCCCTTATAAATCAAAAGAATA
GACCGAGATAGGGT
[37 nt withheld, positions 9255-9291]
AAAGAACGTGGACTCCAACGTCAAAGG
[49 nt withheld, positions 9319-9367]
T
[91 nt withheld, positions 9369-9459]
G
[124 nt withheld, positions 9461-9584]
CAGGTGGCACTTTTCGGGGAAATGTGCGCGGAACCCCTATTTGTTTATTTTTCTAAATACATTCAAATAT
GTATCCGCTCATGAGACAATAACCCTGATAAATGCTTCAATAATATTGAAAAAGGAAGAGTCCTGAGGCG
GAAAGAACCAGCTGTGGAATGTGTGTCAGTTAGGGTGTGGAAAGTCCCCAGGCTCCCCAGCAGGCAGAAG
TATGCAAAGCATGCATCTCAATTAGTCAGCAACCAGGTGTGGAAAGTCCCCAGGCTCCCCAGCAGGCAGA
AGTATGCAAAGCATGCATCTCAATTAGTCAGCAACCATAGTCCCGCCCCTAACTCCGCCCATCCCGCCCC
TAACTCCGCCCAGTTCCGCCCATTCTCCGCCCCATGGCTGACTAATTTTTTTTATTTATGCAGAGGCCGA
GGCCGCCTCGGCCTCTGAGCTATTCCAGAAGTAGTGAGGAGGCTTTTTTGGAGGCCTAGGCTTTTGCAAA
GATCGATCAAGAGACAGGATGAGGATCGTTTCGCATGATTGAACAAGATGGATTGCACGCAGGTTCTCCG
GCCGCTTGGGTGGAGAGGCTATTCGGCTATGACTGGGCACAACAGACAATCGGCTGCTCTGATGCCGCCG
TGTTCCGGCTGTCAGCGCAGGGGCGCCCGGTTCTTTTTGTCAAGACCGACCTGTCCGGTGCCCTGAATGA
ACTGCAAGACGAGGCAGCGCGGCTATCGTGGCTGGCCACGACGGGCGTTCCTTGCGCAGCTGTGCTCGAC
GTTGTCACTGAAGCGGGAAGGGACTGGCTGCTATTGGGCGAAGTGCCGGGGCAGGATCTCCTGTCATCTC
ACCTTGCTCCTGCCGAGAAAGTATCCATCATGGCTGATGCAATGCGGCGGCTGCATACGCTTGATCCGGC
TACCTGCCCATTCGACCACCAAGCGAAACATCGCATCGAGCGAGCACGTACTCGGATGGAAGCCGGTCTT
GTCGATCAGGATGATCTGGACGAAGAGCATCAGGGGCTCGCGCCAGCCGAACTGTTCGCCAGGCTCAAGG
CGAGCATGCCCGACGGCGAGGATCTCGTCGTGACCCATGGCGATGCCTGCTTGCCGAATATCATGGTGGA
AAATGGCCGCTTTTCTGGATTCATCGACTGTGGCCGGCTGGGTGTGGCGGACCGCTATCAGGACATAGCG
TTGGCTACCCGTGATATTGCTGAAGAGCTTGGCGGCGAATGGGCTGACCGCTTCCTCGTGCTTTACGGTA
TCGCCGCTCCCGATTCGCAGCGCATCGCCTTCTATCGCCTTCTTGACGAGTTCTTCTGAGCGGGACTCTG
GGGTTCGAAATGACCGACCAAGCGACGCCCAACCTGCCATCACGAGATTTCGATTCCACCGCCGCCTTCT
ATGAAAGGTTGGGCTTCGGAATCGTTTTCCGGGACGCCGGCTGGATGATCCTCCAGCGCGGGGATCTCAT
GCTGGAGTTCTTCGCCCACCCTAGGGGGAGGCTAACTGAAACACGGAAGGAGACAATACCGGAAGGAACC
CGCGCTATGACGGCAATAAAAAGACAGAATAAAACGCACGGTGTTGGGTCGTTTGTTCATAAACGCGGGG
TTCGGTCCCAGGGCTGGCACTCTGTCGATACCCCACCGAGACCCCATTGGGGCCAATACGCCCGCGTTTC
TTCCTTTTCCCCACCCCACCCCCCAAGTTCGGGTGAAGGCCCAGGGCTCGCAGCCAACGTCGGGGCGGCA
GGCCCTGCCATAGCCTCAGGTTACTCATATATACTTTAGATTGATTTAAAACTTCATTTTTAATTTAAAA
GGATCTAGGTGAAGATCCTTTTTGATAATCTCATGACCAAAATCCCTTAACGTGAGTTTTCGTTCCACTG
AGCGTCAGACCCCGTAGAAAAGATCAAAGGATCTTCTTGAGATCCTTTTTTTCTGCGCGTAATCTGCTGC
TTGCAAACAAAAAAACCACCGCTACCAGCGGTGGTTTGTTTGCCGGATCAAGAGCTACCAACTCTTTTTC
CGAAGGTAACTGGCTTCAGCAGAGCGCAGATACCAAATACTGTTCTTCTAGTGTAGCCGTAGTTAGGCCA
CCACTTCAAGAACTCTGTAGCACCGCCTACATACCTCGCTCTGCTAATCCTGTTACCAGTGGCTGCTGCC
AGTGGCGATAAGTCGTGTCTTACCGGGTTGGACTCAAGACGATAGTTACCGGATAAGGCGCAGCGGTCGG
GCTGAACGGGGGGTTCGTGCACACAGCCCAGCTTGGAGCGAACGACCTACACCGAACTGAGATACCTACA
GCGTGAGCTATGAGAAAGCGCCACGCTTCCCGAAGGGAGAAAGGCGGACAGGTATCCGGTAAGCGGCAGG
GTCGGAACAGGAGAGCGCACGAGGGAGCTTCCAGGGGGAAACGCCTGGTATCTTTATAGTCCTGTCGGGT
TTCGCCACCTCTGACTTGAGCGTCGATTTTTGTGATGCTCGTCAGGGGGGCGGAGCCTATGGAAAAACGC
CAGCAACGCGGCCTTTTTACGGTTCCTGGCCTTTTGCTGGCCTTTTGCTCACATGTTCTTTCCTGCGTTA
TCCCCTGATTCTGTGGATAACCGTATTACCGCCATGCAT
Features (pLannotate 1.2.2; 14 found; start..end, strand, type, name):
     61..364     +  enhancer       CMV enhancer: human cytomegalovirus immediate early enhancer
    365..568     +  promoter       CMV promoter: human cytomegalovirus (CMV) immediate early promoter
    650..8161    +  CDS            Tln1: TLN1_MOUSE - Also known as Tln. Experimental evidence at protein level: Swiss-Prot protein existence level 1. Probably involved in connections of major cytoskeletal structures to the plasma membrane. High molecular weight cytoskeletal protein concentrated at regions of cell-substratum contact and, in lymphocytes, at cell-cell contacts. From Mus musculus (Mouse).
   8141..8860    +  CDS            EGFP: the original enhanced GFP (Yang et al., 1996) mammalian codon-optimized
   8860..8882    +  misc_feature   MCS (fragment): multiple cloning site
   8894..8978    +  CDS            large T antigen (fragment): large T antigen from SV40 (simian virus 40)
   9001..9122    +  polyA_signal   SV40 poly(A) signal: SV40 polyadenylation signal
   9156..9584    -  rep_origin     f1 ori (sequence partly withheld): f1 bacteriophage origin of replication; arrow indicates direction of (+) strand synthesis
   9611..9715    +  promoter       AmpR promoter: bla
   9717..10074   +  promoter       SV40 promoter: SV40 enhancer and early promoter
  10109..10903   +  CDS            NeoR/KanR: aminoglycoside phosphotransferase from Tn5; aph(3')-II (or nptII); confers resistance to neomycin, kanamycin, and G418 (Geneticin®)
  10924..11076   +  CDS            ble (fragment): BLE_KLEPN - Experimental evidence at protein level: Swiss-Prot protein existence level 1. Binding protein with a strong affinity to the bleomycin family of antibiotics. Binds to CL990; an antimitotic-antibiotic compound. From Klebsiella pneumoniae.
  11135..11182   +  polyA_signal   HSV TK poly(A) signal: herpes simplex virus thymidine kinase polyadenylation signal (Cole and Stacy, 1985)
  11511..12099   +  rep_origin     ori: high-copy-number ColE1/pMB1/pBR322/pUC origin of replication
