[The description below was written by a language model from this plasmid's Addgene catalogue record and pLannotate feature annotations shown in this document.]
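Description:
pEGFP_∆DD-talin1 (1-2493) is a mammalian expression plasmid, listed as built on the Clontech pEGFP-C1 backbone, that encodes mouse talin-1 truncated after residue 2493 so that the C-terminal dimerization domain (DD) is removed. The Tln1 open reading frame is driven by the human cytomegalovirus immediate early enhancer and promoter and is followed directly by EGFP, so the fluorescent protein is fused to the C-terminus of talin. This matches the catalogue's tag description, although it is the reverse of the arrangement normally implied by a "C1" backbone. A residual fragment of the multiple cloning site lies after EGFP, and the transcript is terminated by the SV40 polyadenylation signal.

The plasmid is propagated in E. coli through a high-copy ColE1/pUC-type origin and selected with kanamycin. The Tn5 aminoglycoside phosphotransferase (NeoR/KanR) gene is placed behind both a bacterial bla promoter and the SV40 enhancer/early promoter and ends with the HSV TK poly(A) signal. The same marker can therefore confer G418 resistance in mammalian cells. An f1 origin is also present for single-stranded DNA production. The short large T antigen and ble fragments annotated in the table appear to be backbone remnants rather than functional genes. The sequenced record is 12,213 nt, slightly shorter than the 12,357 bp given in the catalogue.

The record states the purpose as expression of dimerization-deficient, EGFP-labelled talin-1 in mammalian cells. The associated publication concerns how talin mutations affect cell adhesion and migration, which suggests that the construct is used to visualise the truncated protein and to test the contribution of talin dimerization.
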