Addgene plasmid #166124: pEGFP_∆DD-talin1 (1-2493)
Purpose: For expression of mouse talin-1 (residues 1-2493) containing C-terminal deletion of dimerization domain (∆DD) in mammalian cells. Contains C-terminal EGFP tag.
Depositing lab: Vesa Hytönen. Depositing organization: Tampere University, BioMediTech. Publication: Cancer associated talin point mutations disorganise cell adhesion and migration. Azizi L, Cowell AR, Mykuliak VV, Goult BT, Turkki P, Hytonen VP. Sci Rep. 2021 Jan 11;11(1):347. doi: 10.1038/s41598-020-77911-4. PubMed 33431906.
Backbone
  Vector backbone: pEGFP-C1
  Backbone manufacturer: Clontech
  Backbone size w/o insert (bp): 4734
  Total vector size (bp): 12357
  Vector type: Mammalian Expression ; CMV promoter
Growth in bacteria
  Bacterial resistance: Kanamycin, 50 μg/mL
  Growth temperature: 37°C
  Growth strain: DH5alpha
  Growth instructions: For MidiPrep according to the instructions from the kit.
  Copy number: High Copy
Gene/Insert
  Gene/Insert name: ∆DD-Talin-1 (alt name: ∆DD-TLN1)
  Species: M. musculus (mouse)
  Insert size (bp): 7623
  Mutation: residues 1-2493, deletion of dimerization domain (∆DD)
  Entrez Gene: Tln1 (a.k.a. Tln)
  Tag / fusion protein: EGFP (C terminal on insert)
Terms and licenses: Academic/Nonprofit Terms; Industry Terms: Not Available to Industry
How to cite: pEGFP_∆DD-talin1 (1-2493) was a gift from Vesa Hytönen (Addgene plasmid # 166124 ; http://n2t.net/addgene:166124 ; RRID:Addgene_166124)
